Addgene plasmid #157223: pD649-HAsp-VSIG2-COMP5AP-AviTag-9xHis
Purpose: Mammalian expression of cell-surface protein extracellular domain fused to COMP5AP-AviTag-9xHis. Protein is secreted from cells.
Depositing lab: Chris Garcia. Depositing organization: Stanford University. Publication: A Human IgSF Cell-Surface Interactome Reveals a Complex Network of Protein-Protein Interactions. Wojtowicz WM, Vielmetter J, Fernandes RA, Siepe DH, Eastman CL, Chisholm GB, Cox S, Klock H, Anderson PW, Rue SM, Miller JJ, Glaser SM, Bragstad ML, Vance J, Lam AW, Lesley SA, Zinn K, Garcia KC. Cell. 2020 Aug 20;182(4):1027-1043.e17. doi: 10.1016/j.cell.2020.07.025. PubMed 32822567.
Backbone
  Vector backbone: pD649
  Backbone size w/o insert (bp): 7153
  Vector type: Mammalian Expression
Growth in bacteria
  Bacterial resistance: Ampicillin, 100 μg/mL
  Growth temperature: 37°C
  Growth strain: DH5alpha
  Copy number: High Copy
Gene/Insert
  Gene/Insert name: VSIG2
  Species: H. sapiens (human)
  Insert size (bp): 660
  Entrez Gene: VSIG2 (a.k.a. 2210413P10Rik, CTH, CTXL)
  Promoter: CMV/SP6
  Tag / fusion protein: COMP5AP-AviTag-9xHis (C terminal on backbone)
  Cloning method: Restriction Enzyme; 5′ cloning site GCGGCCGC (not destroyed); 3′ cloning site GGCGCGCC (not destroyed)
  Sequencing primers: 5′ ATTTAGGTGACACTATAG; 3′ CGTCGCACTCCATCACGGTG
Resource information
  A portion of this plasmid was derived from a plasmid made by: synthesis by ThermoFisher
Terms and licenses: Academic/Nonprofit Terms; Industry Terms: Not Available to Industry
Depositor comments: Some plasmids in this collection may have an IS4-like element ISVsa5 family transposase upstream of the CMV promoter.
How to cite: pD649-HAsp-VSIG2-COMP5AP-AviTag-9xHis was a gift from Chris Garcia (Addgene plasmid # 157223 ; http://n2t.net/addgene:157223 ; RRID:Addgene_157223)
