[The description below was written by a language model from this plasmid's Addgene catalogue record and pLannotate feature annotations shown in this document.]
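Description:
pD649-HAsp-VSIG2-COMP5AP-AviTag-9xHis is a mammalian expression plasmid built on the pD649 backbone for producing the extracellular domain of human VSIG2, an immunoglobulin-superfamily cell-surface protein, as a secreted fusion protein. It is propagated in E. coli as a high-copy plasmid through a ColE1/pUC-type origin with ampicillin selection (AmpR). The feature table also shows an SV40 promoter/EM7 promoter unit driving a puromycin resistance gene followed by an SV40 poly(A) signal, which would permit selection in mammalian cells. Short fragments of KanR, lacZα, ble and an f1 origin appear to be non-functional backbone remnants. The depositor notes that some plasmids in this collection may carry an IS4-like transposase element upstream of the CMV promoter; none is annotated in this record.

Expression is driven by the CMV enhancer/promoter with a fragment of CMV intron A. A downstream SP6 promoter could serve for in vitro transcription and provides a sequencing primer site. The open reading frame begins with a signal peptide, named HAsp in the plasmid title although the annotation software matched that region to an immunoglobulin heavy chain signal sequence. The VSIG2 ectodomain follows, cloned between retained NotI and AscI sites. Downstream, on the backbone, come the coiled-coil region of rat cartilage oligomeric matrix protein (COMP), which pentamerises the fusion, then human placental alkaline phosphatase, an AviTag for enzymatic biotinylation, and a polyhistidine tag (9xHis by name, annotated as 8xHis). A bGH poly(A) signal ends the transcript. Pentamerisation raises avidity for weak binding partners, while the phosphatase gives an enzymatic readout. This fits use as a multimeric probe in screens for extracellular protein–protein interactions, consistent with the associated human IgSF interactome study.
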