Features (pLannotate 1.2.2; 24 found; start..end, strand, type, name):
    119..143     -  CDS            KanR (fragment): aminoglycoside phosphotransferase; aph(3')-Ia; confers resistance to kanamycin
    254..842     +  rep_origin     ori: high-copy-number ColE1/pMB1/pBR322/pUC origin of replication
   1067..1084    +  terminator     rrnB T2 terminator (fragment): transcription terminator T2 from the E. coli rrnB gene
   1109..1128    -  CDS            lacZα (fragment): LacZα fragment of β-galactosidase; lacZ fragment
   1584..1600    +  protein_bind   lac operator: The lac repressor binds to the lac operator to inhibit transcription in E. coli. This inhibition can be relieved by adding lactose or isopropyl-β-D-thiogalactopyranoside (IPTG). lac repressor encoded by lacI
   1843..2146    +  enhancer       CMV enhancer: human cytomegalovirus immediate early enhancer
   2147..2350    +  promoter       CMV promoter: human cytomegalovirus (CMV) immediate early promoter
   2486..2529    +  intron         CMV intron (fragment): modified intron A from human cytomegalovirus
   2581..2599    +  promoter       SP6 promoter: promoter for bacteriophage SP6 RNA polymerase
   2603..2640    +  CDS            IgH signal sequence (fragment): signal sequence from the mouse immunoglobulin heavy chain variable region
   2707..3414    +  CDS            VSIG2 (fragment): VSIG2_HUMAN - Also known as CTH, CTXL. Experimental evidence at protein level: Swiss-Prot protein existence level 1. From Homo sapiens (Human).
   3505..3684    +  CDS            Comp (fragment): COMP_RAT - Experimental evidence at protein level: Swiss-Prot protein existence level 1. May play a role in the structural integrity of cartilage via its interaction with other extracellular matrix proteins such as the collagens and fibronectin. Can mediate the interaction of chondrocytes with the cartilage extracellular matrix through interaction with cell surface integrin receptors. Could play a role in the pathogenesis of osteoarthritis. Potent suppressor of apoptosis in both primary chondrocytes and transformed cells. Suppresses apoptosis by blocking the activation of caspase-3 and by indu
   3672..5124    +  CDS            SEAP (fragment): secreted alkaline phosphatase from human placenta The natural enzyme has a C-terminal transmembrane sequence that is replaced by a GPI anchor.
   5149..5190    +  CDS            AviTag™ (fragment): peptide tag that allows for enzymatic biotinylation
   5194..5217    +  CDS            8xHis: 8xHis affinity tag
   5363..5474    +  polyA_signal   bGH poly(A) signal: bovine growth hormone polyadenylation signal
   5475..5583    +  rep_origin     f1 ori (fragment): f1 bacteriophage origin of replication; arrow indicates direction of (+) strand synthesis
   5597..5926    +  promoter       SV40 promoter: SV40 enhancer and early promoter
   5974..6021    +  promoter       EM7 promoter: synthetic bacterial promoter&nbsp
   6040..6639    +  CDS            PuroR (fragment): puromycin N-acetyltransferase; pac from Streptomyces; confers resistance to puromycin
   6649..6774    +  CDS            ble (fragment): BLE_KLEPN - Experimental evidence at protein level: Swiss-Prot protein existence level 1. Binding protein with a strong affinity to the bleomycin family of antibiotics. Binds to CL990; an antimitotic-antibiotic compound. From Klebsiella pneumoniae.
   6769..6890    +  polyA_signal   SV40 poly(A) signal: SV40 polyadenylation signal
   6943..7803    -  CDS            AmpR: β-lactamase; bla; confers resistance to ampicillin, carbenicillin, and related antibiotics
   7806..89      -  promoter       AmpR promoter (fragment) (across the origin): bla
>Addgene plasmid #157223 | pD649-HAsp-VSIG2-COMP5AP-AviTag-9xHis | depositor full sequence | sequence record 303555 | Full Sequence
TTTCAATATTATTGAAGCATTTATCAGGGTTATTGTCTCATGAGCGGATACATATTTGAATGTATTTAGA
AAAATAAACAAATAGGGGTCAGTGTTACAACCAATTAACCAATTCTGAACATTATCGCGAGCCCATTTAT
ACCTGAATATGGCTCATAACACCCCTTGCTCATGACCAAAATCCCTTAACGTGAGTTACGCGCGCGTCGT
TCCACTGAGCGTCAGACCCCGTAGAAAAGATCAAAGGATCTTCTTGAGATCCTTTTTTTCTGCGCGTAAT
CTGCTGCTTGCAAACAAAAAAACCACCGCTACCAGCGGTGGTTTGTTTGCCGGATCAAGAGCTACCAACT
CTTTTTCCGAAGGTAACTGGCTTCAGCAGAGCGCAGATACCAAATACTGTTCTTCTAGTGTAGCCGTAGT
TAGCCCACCACTTCAAGAACTCTGTAGCACCGCCTACATACCTCGCTCTGCTAATCCTGTTACCAGTGGC
TGCTGCCAGTGGCGATAAGTCGTGTCTTACCGGGTTGGACTCAAGACGATAGTTACCGGATAAGGCGCAG
CGGTCGGGCTGAACGGGGGGTTCGTGCACACAGCCCAGCTTGGAGCGAACGACCTACACCGAACTGAGAT
ACCTACAGCGTGAGCTATGAGAAAGCGCCACGCTTCCCGAAGGGAGAAAGGCGGACAGGTATCCGGTAAG
CGGCAGGGTCGGAACAGGAGAGCGCACGAGGGAGCTTCCAGGGGGAAACGCCTGGTATCTTTATAGTCCT
GTCGGGTTTCGCCACCTCTGACTTGAGCGTCGATTTTTGTGATGCTCGTCAGGGGGGCGGAGCCTATGGA
AAAACGCCAGCAACGCGGCCTTTTTACGGTTCCTGGCCTTTTGCTGGCCTTTTGCTCACATGTTCTTTCC
TGCGTTATCCCCTGATTCTGTGGATAACCGTATTACCGCCTTTGAGTGAGCTGATACCGCTCGCCGCAGC
CGAACGACCGAGCGCAGCGAGTCAGTGAGCGAGGAAGCGGAAGGCGAGAGTAGGGAACTGCCAGGCATCA
AACTAAGCAGAAGGCCCCTGACGGATGGCCTTTTTGCGTTTCTACAAACTCTTTCTGTGTTGTAAAACGA
CGGCCAGTCTTAAGCTCGGGCCCCCTGGGCGGTTCTGATAACGAGTAATCGTTAATCCGCAAATAACGTA
AAAACCCGCTTCGGCGGGTTTTTTTATGGGGGGAGTTTAGGGAAAGAGCATTTGTCAGAATATTTAAGGG
CGCCTGTCACTTTGCTTGATATATGAGAATTATTTAACCTTATAAATGAGAAAAAAGCAACGCACTTTAA
ATAAGATACGTTGCTTTTTCGATTGATGAACACCTATAATTAAACTATTCATCTATTATTTATGATTTTT
TGTATATACAATATTTCTAGTTTGTTAAAGAGAATTAAGAAAATAAATCTCGAAAATAATAAAGGGAAAA
TCAGTTTTTGATATCAAAATTATACATGTCAACGATAATACAAAATATAATACAAACTATAAGATGTTAT
CAGTATTTATTATCATTTAGAATAAATTTTGTGTCGCCCTTAATTGTGAGCGGATAACAATTACGAGCTT
CATGCACAGTGGCGTTGACTCAATATTGGCCATTAGCCATATTATTCATTGGTTATATAGCATAAATCAA
TATTGGCTATTGGCCATTGCATACGTTGTATCTATATCATAATATGTACATTTATATTGGCTCATGTCCA
ATATGACCGCCATGTTGGCATTGATTATTGACTAGTTATTAATAGTAATCAATTACGGGGTCATTAGTTC
ATAGCCCATATATGGAGTTCCGCGTTACATAACTTACGGTAAATGGCCCGCCTGGCTGACCGCCCAACGA
CCCCCGCCCATTGACGTCAATAATGACGTATGTTCCCATAGTAACGCCAATAGGGACTTTCCATTGACGT
CAATGGGTGGAGTATTTACGGTAAACTGCCCACTTGGCAGTACATCAAGTGTATCATATGCCAAGTACGC
CCCCTATTGACGTCAATGACGGTAAATGGCCCGCCTGGCATTATGCCCAGTACATGACCTTATGGGACTT
TCCTACTTGGCAGTACATCTACGTATTAGTCATCGCTATTACCATGGTGATGCGGTTTTGGCAGTACATC
AATGGGCGTGGATAGCGGTTTGACTCACGGGGATTTCCAAGTCTCCACCCCATTGACGTCAATGGGAGTT
TGTTTTGGCACCAAAATCAACGGGACTTTCCAAAATGTCGTAACAACTCCGCCCCATTGACGCAAATGGG
CGGTAGGCGTGTACGGTGGGAGGTCTATATAAGCAGAGCTCGTTTAGTGAACCGTCAGATCGCCTGGAGA
CGCCATCCACGCTGTTTTGACCTCCATAGAAGACACCGGGACCGATCCAGCCTCCGCGGCCGGGAACGGT
GCATTGGAACGCGGATTCCCCGTGCCAAGAGTGACGTAAGTACCGCCTATAGAGTCTATAGGCCCACCCC
CTTGGCTTCGTTAGAACGCGGCTACAATTAATACATAACCTTATGTATCATACACATACGATTTAGGTGA
CACTATAGAATAACATCCACTTTGCCTTTCTCTCCACAGGTGTCCACTCCCAGGTCCAACTGCACCTCGG
TTCTATCGAAAACGCGCCTGCTAGCGCCACCATGAAGACCATCATTGCCCTGAGCTACATCTTCTGCCTG
GTGTTCGCTGCGGCCGCCGTTGAAGTGAAAGTGCCTACAGAGCCTCTGAGCACCCCTCTGGGAAAGACAG
CCGAGCTGACCTGTACCTACAGCACAAGCGTGGGCGATAGCTTTGCCCTGGAATGGTCTTTCGTGCAGCC
CGGCAAGCCTATCAGCGAGTCTCACCCTATCCTGTACTTCACCAACGGCCATCTGTACCCCACCGGCAGC
AAGAGCAAAAGAGTGTCCCTGCTGCAGAACCCTCCTACAGTGGGAGTTGCCACACTGAAGCTGACCGACG
TGCACCCTAGCGATACCGGCACATACCTGTGCCAAGTGAACAACCCTCCTGACTTCTACACCAATGGCCT
GGGCCTGATCAACCTGACAGTGCTGGTGCCTCCTAGCAACCCTCTGTGTAGCCAGAGCGGCCAGACATCT
GTTGGAGGCTCTACAGCCCTGAGATGCTCTAGCTCTGAAGGCGCCCCTAAGCCTGTGTACAATTGGGTCC
GACTGGGCACATTCCCCACACCTTCTCCAGGCAGCATGGTGCAGGATGAAGTGTCTGGCCAGCTGATCCT
GACCAATCTGAGCCTGACCAGCAGCGGCACCTATAGATGTGTGGCCACCAATCAGATGGGCAGCGCCAGC
TGTGAACTGACCCTGTCTGTGACAGAGCCTAGCCAGGGAAGAGTGGCTGGCGCGCCGGAAGATCAAGTTG
ATCCAAGATTGATTGATGGCAAGGGCGGATCTCTGGAGGTGCTGTTCCAGGGACCAGGCGGAAGCGGCAA
TCCCGGCGGCGATCTGGCCCCCCAGATGCTGCGCGAGCTGCAGGAGACCAATGCCGCCCTGCAGGACGTG
CGCGAGCTGCTGCGCCACCGCGTGAAGGAGATCACCTTCCTGAAGAACACCGTGATGGAGTGCGACGCCT
GCGGTATGCAGCCCTCTAGAGGCTCCGGCTCCATCATCCCAGTTGAGGAGGAGAACCCGGACTTCTGGAA
CCGCGAGGCAGCCGAGGCCCTGGGTGCCGCCAAGAAGCTGCAGCCTGCACAGACAGCCGCCAAGAACCTC
ATCATCTTCCTGGGCGATGGGATGGGGGTGTCTACGGTGACAGCTGCCAGGATCCTAAAAGGGCAGAAGA
AGGACAAACTGGGGCCTGAGATACCCCTGGCCATGGACCGCTTCCCATATGTGGCTCTGTCCAAGACATA
CAATGTAGACAAACATGTGCCAGACAGTGGAGCCACAGCCACGGCCTACCTGTGCGGGGTCAAGGGCAAC
TTCCAGACCATTGGCTTGAGTGCAGCCGCCCGCTTTAACCAGTGCAACACGACACGCGGCAACGAGGTCA
TCTCCGTGATGAATCGGGCCAAGAAAGCAGGGAAGTCAGTGGGAGTGGTAACCACCACACGAGTGCAGCA
CGCCTCGCCAGCCGGCACCTACGCCCACACGGTGAACCGCAACTGGTACTCGGACGCCGACGTGCCTGCC
TCGGCCCGCCAGGAGGGGTGCCAGGACATCGCTACGCAGCTCATCTCCAACATGGACATTGACGTGATCC
TAGGTGGAGGCCGAAAGTACATGTTTCGCATGGGAACCCCAGACCCTGAGTACCCAGATGACTACAGCCA
AGGTGGGACCAGGCTGGACGGGAAGAATCTGGTGCAGGAATGGCTGGCGAAGCGCCAGGGTGCCCGGTAT
GTGTGGAACCGCACTGAGCTCATGCAGGCTTCCCTGGACCCGTCTGTGACCCATCTCATGGGTCTCTTTG
AGCCTGGAGACATGAAATACGAGATCCACCGAGACTCCACACTGGACCCCTCCCTGATGGAGATGACAGA
GGCTGCCCTGCGCCTGCTGAGCAGGAACCCCCGCGGCTTCTTCCTCTTCGTGGAGGGTGGTCGCATCGAC
CATGGTCATCATGAAAGCAGGGCTTACCGGGCACTGACTGAGACGATCATGTTCGACGACGCCATTGAGA
GGGCGGGCCAGCTCACCAGCGAGGAGGACACGCTGAGCCTCGTCACTGCCGACCACTCCCACGTCTTCTC
CTTCGGAGGCTACCCCCTGCGAGGGAGCTCCATCTTCGGGCTGGCCCCTGGCAAGGCCCGGGACAGGAAG
GCCTACACGGTCCTCCTATACGGAAACGGTCCAGGCTATGTGCTCAAGGACGGCGCCCGGCCGGATGTTA
CCGAGAGCGAGAGCGGGAGCCCCGAGTATCGGCAGCAGTCAGCAGTGCCCCTGGACGAAGAGACCCACGC
AGGCGAGGACGTGGCGGTGTTCGCGCGCGGCCCGCAGGCGCACCTGGTTCACGGCGTGCAGGAGCAGACC
TTCATAGCGCACGTCATGGCCTTCGCCGCCTGCCTGGAGCCCTACACCGCCTGCGACCTGGCGCCCCCCG
CCGGCACCACCGACGCCGCGCACCCGGGTGGCGGAGGACTGAACGACATCTTCGAGGCTCAGAAAATCGA
ATGGCACGAACATCACCATCACCATCACCATCACCATTAAGGCCGGCCTGTAGTCACTGGCACAACGCGT
TACCCGGTAAGCCAATCGGGTATACACGGTCGTCATACTGCAGACAGGGTTCTTCTACTTTGCAAGATAG
TCTTGAGTAGTAAAATAAATAGATAGAGAAAATCAGCCTCGACTGTGCCTTCTAGTTGCCAGCCATCTGT
TGTTTGCCCCTCCCCCGTGCCTTCCTTGACCCTGGAAGGTGCCACTCCCACTGTCCTTTCCTAATAAAAT
GAGGAAATTGCATCACAACACTCAACCCTATCTCGGTCTATTCTTTTGATTTATAAGGGATTTTGCCGAT
TTCGGCCTATTGGTTAAAAAATGAGCTGATTTAACAAAAATTTAACGCGAATTAATTCTGTGGAATGTGT
GTCAGTTAGGGTGTGGAAAGTCCCCAGGCTCCCCAGCAGGCAGAAGTATGCAAAGCATGCATCTCAATTA
GTCAGCAACCAGGTGTGGAAAGTCCCCAGGCTCCCCAGCAGGCAGAAGTATGCAAAGCATGCATCTCAAT
TAGTCAGCAACCATAGTCCCGCCCCTAACTCCGCCCATCCCGCCCCTAACTCCGCCCAGTTCCGCCCATT
CTCCGCCCCATGGCTGACTAATTTTTTTTATTTATGCAGAGGCCGAGGCCGCCTCTGCCTCTGAGCTATT
CCAGAAGTAGTGAGGAGGCTTTTTTGGAGGCCTAGGCTTTTGCAAAAAGCTCCCGGGAGCTTGTATATCC
ATTTTCGGATCTGATCAGCACGTGTTGACAATTAATCATCGGCATAGTATATCGGCATAGTATAATACGA
CAAGGTGAGGAACTAAACCATGACCGAGTACAAGCCCACGGTGCGCCTCGCCACCCGCGACGACGTCCCC
AGGGCCGTACGCACCCTCGCCGCCGCGTTCGCCGACTACCCCGCCACGCGCCACACCGTCGATCCGGACC
GCCACATCGAGCGGGTCACCGAGCTGCAAGAACTCTTCCTCACGCGCGTCGGGCTCGACATCGGCAAGGT
GTGGGTCGCGGACGACGGCGCCGCGGTGGCGGTCTGGACCACGCCGGAGAGCGTCGAAGCGGGGGCGGTG
TTCGCCGAGATCGGCCCGCGCATGGCCGAGTTGAGCGGTTCCCGGCTGGCCGCGCAGCAACAGATGGAAG
GCCTCCTGGCGCCGCACCGGCCCAAGGAGCCCGCGTGGTTCCTGGCCACCGTCGGCGTCTCGCCCGACCA
CCAGGGCAAGGGTCTGGGCAGCGCCGTCGTGCTCCCCGGAGTGGAGGCGGCCGAGCGCGCCGGGGTGCCC
GCCTTCCTGGAGACATCCGCGCCCCGCAACCTCCCCTTCTACGAGCGGCTCGGCTTCACCGTCACCGCCG
ACGTCGAGGTGCCCGAAGGACCGCGCACCTGGTGCATGACCCGCAAGCCCGGTGCCTGACACGTGCTACG
AGATTTCGATTCCACCGCCGCCTTCTATGAAAGGTTGGGCTTCGGAATCGTTTTCCGGGACGCCGGCTGG
ATGATCCTCCAGCGCGGGGATCTCATGCTGGAGTTCTTCGCCCACCCCAACTTGTTTATTGCAGCTTATA
ATGGTTACAAATAAAGCAATAGCATCACAAATTTCACAAATAAAGCATTTTTTTCACTGCATTCTAGTTG
TGGTTTGTCCAAACTCATCAATGTATCTTATCATGTCTGTATACCGTCGACCTCTAGCTAGAGCTTGGCG
TAATCATGGTCATTACCAATGCTTAATCAGTGAGGCACCTATCTCAGCGATCTGTCTATTTCGTTCATCC
ATAGTTGCCTGACTCCCCGTCGTGTAGATAACTACGATACGGGAGGGCTTACCATCTGGCCCCAGCGCTG
CGATGATACCGCGAGAACCACGCTCACCGGCTCCGGATTTATCAGCAATAAACCAGCCAGCCGGAAGGGC
CGAGCGCAGAAGTGGTCCTGCAACTTTATCCGCCTCCATCCAGTCTATTAATTGTTGCCGGGAAGCTAGA
GTAAGTAGTTCGCCAGTTAATAGTTTGCGCAACGTTGTTGCCATCGCTACAGGCATCGTGGTGTCACGCT
CGTCGTTTGGTATGGCTTCATTCAGCTCCGGTTCCCAACGATCAAGGCGAGTTACATGATCCCCCATGTT
GTGCAAAAAAGCGGTTAGCTCCTTCGGTCCTCCGATCGTTGTCAGAAGTAAGTTGGCCGCAGTGTTATCA
CTCATGGTTATGGCAGCACTGCATAATTCTCTTACTGTCATGCCATCCGTAAGATGCTTTTCTGTGACTG
GTGAGTACTCAACCAAGTCATTCTGAGAATAGTGTATGCGGCGACCGAGTTGCTCTTGCCCGGCGTCAAT
ACGGGATAATACCGCGCCACATAGCAGAACTTTAAAAGTGCTCATCATTGGAAAACGTTCTTCGGGGCGA
AAACTCTCAAGGATCTTACCGCTGTTGAGATCCAGTTCGATGTAACCCACTCGTGCACCCAACTGATCTT
CAGCATCTTTTACTTTCACCAGCGTTTCTGGGTGAGCAAAAACAGGAAGGCAAAATGCCGCAAAAAAGGG
AATAAGGGCGACACGGAAATGTTGAATACTCATATTCTTCCTT
