>Addgene plasmid #157223 | pD649-HAsp-VSIG2-COMP5AP-AviTag-9xHis | depositor partial sequence | sequence record 303556 | insert (extracellular domain)
GTTGAAGTGAAAGTGCCTACAGAGCCTCTGAGCACCCCTCTGGGAAAGACAGCCGAGCTGACCTGTACCT
ACAGCACAAGCGTGGGCGATAGCTTTGCCCTGGAATGGTCTTTCGTGCAGCCCGGCAAGCCTATCAGCGA
GTCTCACCCTATCCTGTACTTCACCAACGGCCATCTGTACCCCACCGGCAGCAAGAGCAAAAGAGTGTCC
CTGCTGCAGAACCCTCCTACAGTGGGAGTTGCCACACTGAAGCTGACCGACGTGCACCCTAGCGATACCG
GCACATACCTGTGCCAAGTGAACAACCCTCCTGACTTCTACACCAATGGCCTGGGCCTGATCAACCTGAC
AGTGCTGGTGCCTCCTAGCAACCCTCTGTGTAGCCAGAGCGGCCAGACATCTGTTGGAGGCTCTACAGCC
CTGAGATGCTCTAGCTCTGAAGGCGCCCCTAAGCCTGTGTACAATTGGGTCCGACTGGGCACATTCCCCA
CACCTTCTCCAGGCAGCATGGTGCAGGATGAAGTGTCTGGCCAGCTGATCCTGACCAATCTGAGCCTGAC
CAGCAGCGGCACCTATAGATGTGTGGCCACCAATCAGATGGGCAGCGCCAGCTGTGAACTGACCCTGTCT
GTGACAGAGCCTAGCCAGGGAAGAGTGGCT
